>Addgene plasmid #42056 | GMR-Kek1 | addgene partial sequence | sequence record 59897 | hsp70-R2 5'-CGACGTGTTCACTTTGCTTG-3'
CTCTATTTATACTCCGGCGCTCTTTTCGCCGGATCCCCCGGTACCCGCGGCCGCGGATCCTCTAGAGTCG
ACTTAAAGGCATTTCAAGGGTTTCCACTGGGCTCGACTTAAAGGCATTTCAAGGGTTTCCACTGGGCTCG
ACTTAAAGGCATTTCAAGGGTTTCCACTGGGCTCGACTTAAAGGCATTTCAAGGGTTTCCACTGGGCTCG
ACTTAAAGGCATTTCAAGGGTTTCCACTGGGCTCGAGTTTTCTTTCTGCCAAACAAATGACCTACCACAA
TAACCAGTTTGTTTTGGGATTCTAGGGGGATCGGGGATCAATTCTAGTATGTATGTAAGTTAATAAAACC
CATTTTTGCGGAAAGTAGATAAAAAAAACATTTTTTTTTTTTACTGCACTGGATATCATTGAACTTATCT
GATCAGTTTTAAATTTACTTCGATCCAAGGGTATTTGATGTACCAGGTTCTTTCGATTACCTCTCACTCA
AAATGACATTCCACTCAAAGTCAGCGCTGTTTGCCTCCTTCTCTGTCCACAGAAATATCGCCGTCTCTTT
CGCCGCTGCGTCCGCTATCTCTTTCGCCACCGTTTGTAGCGTTACGTAGCGTCAATGTCCGCCTTCAGTT
GCATTTTGTCAGCGGTTTCGTGACGAAGCTCCAAGCGGTTTACGCCATCAATTAAACACAAAGTGCTGTG
CCAAAACTCCTCTCGCTTCTTATTTTTGTTTGTTTTTTGAGTGATTGGGGTGGTGATTGGTTTTGGGTGG
GTAAGCAGGGGAAAGTGTGAAAAATCCCGGCAATGGGCCAAGAGGATCAGGAGCTATTAATTCGCGGAGG
CAGCAA
