>Addgene plasmid #42056 | GMR-Kek1 | addgene partial sequence | sequence record 60737 | miniwhite-F 5'-TTTGTGACCTGTTCGGAGTGA-3'
GTTTGTTCCTTGTGTAGATGCATCTCAAAAAAATGGTGGGCATAATAGTGTTGTTTATATATATCAAAAA
TAACAACTATAATAATAAGAATACATTTAATTTAGAAAATGCTTGGATTTCACTGGAACTAGAATTAATT
CGGCTGCTGCTCTAAACGACGCATTTCGTACTCCAAAGTACGAATTTTTTCCCTCAAGCTCTTATTTTCA
TTAAACAATGAACAGGACCTAACGCACAGTCACGTTATTGTTTACATAAATGATTTTTTTTACTATTCAA
ACTTACTCTGTTTGTGTACTCCCACTGGTATAGCCTTCTTTTATCTTTTCTGGTTCAGGCTCTATCACTT
TACTAGGTACGGCATCTGCGTTGAGTCGCCTCCTTTTAAATGTCTGACCTTTTGCAGGTGCAGCCTTCCA
CTGCGAATCATTAAAGTGGGTATCACAAATTTGGGAGTTTTCACCAAGGCTGCACCCAAGGCTCTGCTCC
CACAATTTTCTCTTAATAGCACACTTCGGCACGTGAATTAATTTTACTCCAGTCACAGCTTTGCAGCAAA
ATTTGCAATATTTCATTTTTTTTTATTCCACGTAAGGGTTAATGTTTTCAAAAAAAAATTCGTCCGCACA
CAACCTTTCCTCTCAACAAGCAAACGTGCACTGAATTTAAGTGTATACTTCGGTAAGCTTCGGCTATCGA
CGGGACCACCTTATGTTATTTCATCATGGGCCAGACCCACGTAGTCCAGCGGCAGATCGGCGGCGGAGAA
GTTAAGCGTCTCCAGGATGACCTTGCCCGAACTGGGGCACGTGGTGTTCGACGA
